Addgene plasmid #239899: LLP977
Purpose: CaMV 35S-SynPro-12 engineered promoter driving the expression of Renilla luciferase
Depositing lab: Ryan Lister. Depositing organization: University of Western Australia. Publication: CRISPRi-based circuits to control gene expression in plants. Khan MA, Herring G, Zhu JY, Oliva M, Fourie E, Johnston B, Zhang Z, Potter J, Pineda L, Pflueger J, Swain T, Pflueger C, Lloyd JPB, Secco D, Small I, Kidd BN, Lister R. Nat Biotechnol. 2025 Mar;43(3):416-430. doi: 10.1038/s41587-024-02236-w. Epub 2024 May 20. PubMed 38769424.
Backbone
  Vector backbone: pBluescript SK(+)
  Vector type: Synthetic Biology
Growth in bacteria
  Bacterial resistance: Ampicillin, 100 μg/mL
  Growth temperature: 30°C
  Growth strain: DH5alpha
  Copy number: High Copy
Gene/Insert
  Gene/Insert name: CaMV 35S-SynPro-12::Rluc (alt name: Other genes: NOS::Fluc)
  Species: Synthetic
  Mutation: N/A
  Tag / fusion protein: PEST on C-terminus of Rluc (C terminal on insert)
  Cloning method: Restriction Enzyme; 5′ cloning site Unknown (unknown if destroyed)
Terms and licenses: Academic/Nonprofit Terms; Industry Terms: Not Available to Industry
How to cite: LLP977 was a gift from Ryan Lister (Addgene plasmid # 239899 ; http://n2t.net/addgene:239899 ; RRID:Addgene_239899)
