[The description below was written by a language model from this plasmid's Addgene catalogue record and pLannotate feature annotations shown in this document.]
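Description:
LLP977 is a 7.3 kb dual-luciferase reporter plasmid built on the pBluescript SK(+) backbone. It belongs to a set of synthetic biology constructs for CRISPR interference-based gene circuits in plants. It is propagated in E. coli as a high-copy plasmid through its ColE1/pUC-type origin and selected with ampicillin via the β-lactamase gene. The backbone also retains the f1 phage origin, the flanking T7 and T3 promoters, and remnants of the lac promoter/operator and lacZα region. No plant selectable marker or T-DNA borders are annotated. This suggests delivery for transient expression rather than Agrobacterium-mediated transformation, although the record does not state the delivery route.

The payload consists of two plant expression cassettes in the same orientation. In the first, an engineered CaMV 35S promoter variant called SynPro-12 (annotated only as a partial 35S promoter match) drives Renilla luciferase. The coding sequence is interrupted by the potato ST-LS1 IV2 intron, which prevents functional expression in bacteria. The catalogue states that Rluc carries a C-terminal PEST degradation tag, which shortens reporter half-life so that changes in promoter activity are read out more quickly. The short segment that the annotation software matched to Arabidopsis DREB2A sits directly after Rluc and may correspond to this tag. The cassette ends with a CaMV poly(A) signal. In the second cassette, the NOS promoter drives intron-containing firefly luciferase (luc+) with a NOS terminator, and this most likely serves as an internal normalisation control. Each cassette is followed by a synthetic poly(A) signal and an RNA polymerase II pause site, which insulate it from transcriptional read-through. The design suits ratiometric measurement of SynPro-12 activity, for example its repression by circuit components.
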