Features (pLannotate 1.2.2; 25 found; start..end, strand, type, name):
    728..802     +  CDS            DREB2A (fragment): DRE2A_ARATH - Also known as ERF045. Experimental evidence at protein level: Swiss-Prot protein existence level 1. Transcriptional activator that binds specifically to the DNA sequence 5'-[AG]CCGAC-3'. Binding to the C-repeat/DRE element mediates high salinity- and dehydration-inducible transcription. From Arabidopsis thaliana (Mouse-ear cress).
    879..1038    +  polyA_signal   CaMV poly(A) signal (fragment): cauliflower mosaic virus polyadenylation signal
   1050..1098    +  polyA_signal   poly(A) signal: synthetic polyadenylation signal
   1112..1203    +  misc_feature   pause site: RNA polymerase II transcriptional pause signal from the human α2 globin gene
   1217..1396    +  promoter       NOS promoter: nopaline synthase promoter
   1407..1491    +  CDS            luciferase (fragment): firefly luciferase; luc+; enhanced luc+ version of the luciferase gene
   1491..1679    +  intron         IV2 intron: modified second intron of the potato ST-LS1 gene (Vancanneyt et al., 1990)
   1678..3248    +  CDS            luciferase (fragment): firefly luciferase; luc+; enhanced luc+ version of the luciferase gene
   3255..3507    +  terminator     NOS terminator: nopaline synthase terminator and poly(A) signal
   3508..3556    +  polyA_signal   poly(A) signal: synthetic polyadenylation signal
   3570..3661    +  misc_feature   pause site: RNA polymerase II transcriptional pause signal from the human α2 globin gene
   3680..3698    -  promoter       T3 promoter: promoter for bacteriophage T3 RNA polymerase
   3743..3759    -  protein_bind   lac operator: The lac repressor binds to the lac operator to inhibit transcription in E. coli. This inhibition can be relieved by adding lactose or isopropyl-β-D-thiogalactopyranoside (IPTG). lac repressor encoded by lacI
   3767..3797    -  promoter       lac promoter: promoter for the E. coli lac operon
   3812..3833    -  protein_bind   CAP binding site: CAP binding activates transcription in the presence of cAMP. E. coli catabolite activator protein
   3846..3938    -  CDS            lacI (fragment): lac repressor; lacI; The lac repressor binds to the lac operator to inhibit transcription in E. coli. This inhibition can be relieved by adding lactose or isopropyl-β-D-thiogalactopyranoside (IPTG).
   4121..4709    -  rep_origin     ori: high-copy-number ColE1/pMB1/pBR322/pUC origin of replication
   4880..5740    -  CDS            AmpR: β-lactamase; bla; confers resistance to ampicillin, carbenicillin, and related antibiotics
   5741..5845    -  promoter       AmpR promoter: bla
   5898..6326    -  rep_origin     f1 ori (sequence partly withheld): f1 bacteriophage origin of replication; arrow indicates direction of (+) strand synthesis
   6331..6488    -  CDS            lacZα (fragment): LacZα fragment of β-galactosidase; lacZ fragment
   6491..6509    +  promoter       T7 promoter: promoter for bacteriophage T7 RNA polymerase
   6554..6842    +  promoter       CaMV 35S promoter (fragment): strong constitutive promoter from cauliflower mosaic virus
   6951..7139    +  intron         IV2 intron: modified second intron of the potato ST-LS1 gene (Vancanneyt et al., 1990)
   7137..721     +  CDS            LUCI_RENRE (across the origin): Experimental evidence at protein level: Swiss-Prot protein existence level 1. Upon binding the substrate, the enzyme catalyzes an oxygenation, producing a very short-lived hydroperoxide that cyclizes into a dioxetanone structure, which collapses, releasing a CO(2) molecule. The spontaneous breakdown of the dioxetanone releases the energy (about 50 kcal/mole) that is necessary to generate the excited state of the coelenteramide product, which is the singlet form of the monoanion. In vivo the product undergoes the process of nonradiative energy transfer to an accessory protein, a green fluoresce
>Addgene plasmid #239899 | LLP977 | addgene full sequence | sequence record 490750 | Addgene NGS Result
TAGGTGTATTATCCCAGATCTTATCGGAATGGGAAAGTCTGGTAAATCTGGAAATGGTTCTTACAGACTT
TTGGATCATTATAAGTACCTCACAGCTTGGTTCGAACTTCTCAACTTACCTAAGAAGATTATTTTCGTTG
GACACGATTGGGGTGCTTGCTTGGCATTCCATTACTCATACGAACACCAAGATAAGATCAAAGCTATAGT
TCATGCAGAGAGTGTTGTGGATGTGATAGAATCTTGGGATGAGTGGCCAGATATTGAAGAGGATATTGCT
TTGATCAAGTCTGAAGAGGGAGAAAAGATGGTTCTCGAAAATAACTTTTTCGTGGAAACTATGCTTCCTT
CAAAGATTATGAGAAAATTGGAACCAGAAGAGTTTGCTGCATATCTCGAACCTTTCAAGGAAAAAGGAGA
GGTTAGAAGGCCAACACTCAGTTGGCCTAGGGAAATACCATTAGTTAAGGGAGGTAAACCTGATGTTGTG
CAGATCGTGAGAAATTATAACGCTTACCTTAGGGCATCAGATGATTTGCCTAAGATGTTCATCGAGTCAG
ATCCAGGATTTTTCAGTAATGCTATAGTTGAAGGTGCAAAGAAATTTCCAAACACCGAGTTCGTTAAGGT
GAAAGGATTGCATTTCTCACAAGAAGATGCTCCTGATGAGATGGGAAAGTATATTAAGTCTTTTGTTGAA
AGAGTGCTCAAAAACGAGCAGGGTTCTCGATCTGATGCTTCTGAAGTAACGTCAACAAGCTCCCAGTCTG
AGGTATGCACAGTGGAAACGCCAGGTTGTGTTGGTTCTTAAGGTACCCGGCCATGCTAGAGTCCGCAAAA
ATCACCAGTCTCTCTCTACAAATCTATCTCTCTCTATTTTTCTCCAGAATAATGTGTGAGTAGTTCCCAG
ATAAGGGAATTAGGGTTCTTATAGGGTTTCGCTCATGTGTTGAGCATATAAGAAACCCTTAGTATGTATT
TGTATTTGTAAAATACTTCTATCAATAAAATTTCTAATTCCTAAAACCAAAATCCAGTGACCTACTAGTA
ATAAAATATCTTTATTTTCATTACATCTGTGTGTTGGTTTTTTGTGTGAATCGATAGTACTAACATACGC
TCTCCATCAAAACAAAACGAAACAAAACAAACTAGCAAAATAGGCTGTCCCCAGTGCAAGTGCAGGTGCC
AGAACATTTCTCTAGCGCTCTCTAGAGAACCGCAACGTTGAAGGAGCCACTGAGCCGCGGGTTTCTGGAG
TTTAATGAGCTAAGCACATACGTCAGAAACCATTATTGCGCGTTCAAAAGTCGCCTAAGGTCACTATCAG
CTAGCAAATATTTCTTGTCAAAAATGCTCCACTGACGTTCCATAAATTCCCCTCGGTATCCAATTAGAGT
CCATGGATGGAAGACGCCAAAAACATAAAGAAAGGCCCGGCGCCATTCTATCCGCTGGAAGATGGAACCG
CTGGAGAGCAACTGCATAAGGTAAGTTTCTGCTTCTACCTTTGATATATATATAATAATTATCATTAATT
AGTAGTAATATAATATTTCAAATATTTTTTTCAAAATAAAAGAATGTAGTATATAGCAATTGCTTTTCTG
TAGTTTATAAGTGTGTATATTTTAATTTATAACTTTTCTAATATATGACCAAAATTTGTTGATGTGCAGG
CTATGAAGAGATACGCCCTGGTTCCTGGAACAATTGCTTTTACAGATGCACATATCGAGGTGGACATCAC
TTACGCTGAGTACTTCGAAATGTCCGTTCGGTTGGCAGAAGCTATGAAACGATATGGGCTGAATACAAAT
CACAGAATCGTCGTATGCAGTGAAAACTCTCTTCAATTCTTTATGCCGGTGTTGGGCGCGTTATTTATCG
GAGTTGCAGTTGCGCCCGCGAACGACATTTATAATGAACGTGAATTGCTCAACAGTATGGGCATTTCGCA
GCCTACCGTGGTGTTCGTTTCCAAAAAGGGGTTGCAAAAAATTTTGAACGTGCAAAAAAAGCTCCCAATC
ATCCAAAAAATTATTATCATGGATTCTAAAACGGATTACCAGGGATTTCAGTCGATGTACACGTTCGTCA
CATCTCATCTACCTCCCGGTTTTAATGAATACGATTTTGTGCCAGAGTCCTTCGATAGGGACAAGACAAT
TGCACTGATCATGAACTCCTCTGGATCTACTGGTCTGCCTAAAGGTGTCGCTCTGCCTCATAGAACTGCC
TGCGTGAGATTCTCGCATGCCAGAGATCCTATTTTTGGCAATCAAATCATTCCGGATACTGCGATTTTAA
GTGTTGTTCCATTCCATCACGGTTTTGGAATGTTTACTACACTCGGATATTTGATATGTGGATTTCGAGT
CGTCTTAATGTATAGATTTGAAGAAGAGCTGTTTCTGAGGAGCCTTCAGGATTACAAGATTCAAAGTGCG
CTGCTGGTGCCAACCCTATTCTCCTTCTTCGCCAAAAGCACTCTGATTGACAAATACGATTTATCTAATT
TACACGAAATTGCTTCTGGTGGCGCTCCCCTCTCTAAGGAAGTCGGGGAAGCGGTTGCCAAGAGGTTCCA
TCTGCCAGGTATCAGGCAAGGATATGGGCTCACTGAGACTACATCAGCTATTCTGATTACACCCGAGGGG
GATGATAAACCGGGCGCGGTCGGTAAAGTTGTTCCATTTTTTGAAGCGAAGGTTGTGGATCTGGATACCG
GGAAAACGCTGGGCGTTAATCAAAGAGGCGAACTGTGTGTGAGAGGTCCTATGATTATGTCCGGTTATGT
AAACAATCCGGAAGCGACCAACGCCTTGATTGACAAGGATGGATGGCTACATTCTGGAGACATAGCTTAC
TGGGACGAAGACGAACACTTCTTCATCGTTGACCGCCTGAAGTCTCTGATTAAGTACAAAGGCTATCAGG
TGGCTCCCGCTGAATTGGAATCCATCTTGCTCCAACACCCCAACATCTTCGACGCAGGTGTCGCAGGTCT
TCCCGACGATGACGCCGGTGAACTTCCCGCCGCCGTTGTTGTTTTGGAGCACGGAAAGACGATGACGGAA
AAAGAGATCGTGGATTACGTCGCCAGTCAAGTAACAACCGCGAAAAAGTTGCGCGGAGGAGTTGTGTTTG
TGGACGAAGTACCGAAAGGTCTTACCGGAAAACTCGACGCAAGAAAAATCAGAGAGATCCTCATAAAGGC
CAAGAAGGGCGGAAAGATCGCCGTGTAACTCGAGGATCGTTCAAACATTTGGCAATAAAGTTTCTTAAGA
TTGAATCCTGTTGCCGGTCTTGCGACGATTATCATATAATTTCTGTTGAATTACGTTAAGCATGTAATAA
TTAACATGTAATGCATGACGTTATTTATGAGATGGGTTTTTATGATTAGAGTCCCGCAATTATACATTTA
ATACGCGATAGAAAACAAAATATAGCGCGCAAACTAGGATAAATTATCGCGCGCGGTGTCATCTATGTTA
CTAGATCAATAAAATATCTTTATTTTCATTACATCTGTGTGTTGGTTTTTTGTGTGAATCGATAGTACTA
ACATACGCTCTCCATCAAAACAAAACGAAACAAAACAAACTAGCAAAATAGGCTGTCCCCAGTGCAAGTG
CAGGTGCCAGAACATTTCTCTGAGCTCCAGCTTTTGTTCCCTTTAGTGAGGGTTAATTTCGAGCTTGGCG
TAATCATGGTCATAGCTGTTTCCTGTGTGAAATTGTTATCCGCTCACAATTCCACACAACATACGAGCCG
GAAGCATAAAGTGTAAAGCCTGGGGTGCCTAATGAGTGAGCTAACTCACATTAATTGCGTTGCGCTCACT
GCCCGCTTTCCAGTCGGGAAACCTGTCGTGCCAGCTGCATTAATGAATCGGCCAACGCGCGGGGAGAGGC
GGTTTGCGTATTGGGCGCTCTTCCGCTTCCTCGCTCACTGACTCGCTGCGCTCGGTCGTTCGGCTGCGGC
GAGCGGTATCAGCTCACTCAAAGGCGGTAATACGGTTATCCACAGAATCAGGGGATAACGCAGGAAAGAA
CATGTGAGCAAAAGGCCAGCAAAAGGCCAGGAACCGTAAAAAGGCCGCGTTGCTGGCGTTTTTCCATAGG
CTCCGCCCCCCTGACGAGCATCACAAAAATCGACGCTCAAGTCAGAGGTGGCGAAACCCGACAGGACTAT
AAAGATACCAGGCGTTTCCCCCTGGAAGCTCCCTCGTGCGCTCTCCTGTTCCGACCCTGCCGCTTACCGG
ATACCTGTCCGCCTTTCTCCCTTCGGGAAGCGTGGCGCTTTCTCATAGCTCACGCTGTAGGTATCTCAGT
TCGGTGTAGGTCGTTCGCTCCAAGCTGGGCTGTGTGCACGAACCCCCCGTTCAGCCCGACCGCTGCGCCT
TATCCGGTAACTATCGTCTTGAGTCCAACCCGGTAAGACACGACTTATCGCCACTGGCAGCAGCCACTGG
TAACAGGATTAGCAGAGCGAGGTATGTAGGCGGTGCTACAGAGTTCTTGAAGTGGTGGCCTAACTACGGC
TACACTAGAAGAACAGTATTTGGTATCTGCGCTCTGCTGAAGCCAGTTACCTTCGGAAAAAGAGTTGGTA
GCTCTTGATCCGGCAAACAAACCACCGCTGGTAGCGGTGGTTTTTTTGTTTGCAAGCAGCAGATTACGCG
CAGAAAAAAAGGATCTCAAGAAGATCCTTTGATCTTTTCTACGGGGTCTGACGCTCAGTGGAACGAAAAC
TCACGTTAAGGGATTTTGGTCATGAGATTATCAAAAAGGATCTTCACCTAGATCCTTTTAAATTAAAAAT
GAAGTTTTAAATCAATCTAAAGTATATATGAGTAAACTTGGTCTGACAGTTACCAATGCTTAATCAGTGA
GGCACCTATCTCAGCGATCTGTCTATTTCGTTCATCCATAGTTGCCTGACTCCCCGTCGTGTAGATAACT
ACGATACGGGAGGGCTTACCATCTGGCCCCAGTGCTGCAATGATACCGCGAGACCCACGCTCACCGGCTC
CAGATTTATCAGCAATAAACCAGCCAGCCGGAAGGGCCGAGCGCAGAAGTGGTCCTGCAACTTTATCCGC
CTCCATCCAGTCTATTAATTGTTGCCGGGAAGCTAGAGTAAGTAGTTCGCCAGTTAATAGTTTGCGCAAC
GTTGTTGCCATTGCTACAGGCATCGTGGTGTCACGCTCGTCGTTTGGTATGGCTTCATTCAGCTCCGGTT
CCCAACGATCAAGGCGAGTTACATGATCCCCCATGTTGTGCAAAAAAGCGGTTAGCTCCTTCGGTCCTCC
GATCGTTGTCAGAAGTAAGTTGGCCGCAGTGTTATCACTCATGGTTATGGCAGCACTGCATAATTCTCTT
ACTGTCATGCCATCCGTAAGATGCTTTTCTGTGACTGGTGAGTACTCAACCAAGTCATTCTGAGAATAGT
GTATGCGGCGACCGAGTTGCTCTTGCCCGGCGTCAATACGGGATAATACCGCGCCACATAGCAGAACTTT
AAAAGTGCTCATCATTGGAAAACGTTCTTCGGGGCGAAAACTCTCAAGGATCTTACCGCTGTTGAGATCC
AGTTCGATGTAACCCACTCGTGCACCCAACTGATCTTCAGCATCTTTTACTTTCACCAGCGTTTCTGGGT
GAGCAAAAACAGGAAGGCAAAATGCCGCAAAAAAGGGAATAAGGGCGACACGGAAATGTTGAATACTCAT
ACTCTTCCTTTTTCAATATTATTGAAGCATTTATCAGGGTTATTGTCTCATGAGCGGATACATATTTGAA
TGTATTTAGAAAAATAAACAAATAGGGGTTCCGCGCACATTTCCCCGAAAAGTGCCACCTAAATTGTAAG
CGTTAATATTTTGTTAAAATTCGCGTTAAATTTTTGTTAAATCAGCTCATTTTTTAACCAATAGGCCGAA
ATCGGCAAAATCCCTTATAAATCAAAAGAATAGACCGAGATAGGGT
[37 nt withheld, positions 5997-6033]
AAAGAACGTGGACTCCAACGTCAAAGG
[49 nt withheld, positions 6061-6109]
T
[91 nt withheld, positions 6111-6201]
G
[124 nt withheld, positions 6203-6326]
CCCATTCGCCATTCAGGCTGCGCAACTGTTGGGAAGGGCGATCGGTGCGGGCCTCTTCGCTATTACGCCA
GCTGGCGAAAGGGGGATGTGCTGCAAGGCGATTAAGTTGGGTAACGCCAGGGTTTTCCCAGTCACGACGT
TGTAAAACGACGGCCAGTGAATTGTAATACGACTCACTATAGGGCGAATTGGGTACAAGCTTGATCATGC
CGAATTCCGAACGCGTTTGAGACTTTTCAACAAAGGGTAATATCGGGAAACCTCCTCGGATTCCATTGCC
CAGCTATCTGTCACTTCATCAAAAGGACAGTAGAAAAGGAAGGTGGCACCTACAAATGCCATCATTGCGA
TAAAGGAAAGGCTATCGTTCAAGATGCCTCTGCCGACAGTGGTCCCAAAGATGGACCCCCACCCACGAGG
AGCATCGTGGAAAAAGAAGACGTTCCAACCACGTCTTCAAAGCAAGTGGATTGATGTGATATCTCCACTG
ACGTAAGGGATGACGCACAATCCCACGGAACGTGATTGAATAACTTTGGTATATAATCTACCCGAGACTC
AAACGGTGGGACGGATCCGTCGACATAACTGCAGATGACTTCAAAGGTGTATGATCCTGAGCAGGTAAGT
TTCTGCTTCTACCTTTGATATATATATAATAATTATCATTAATTAGTAGTAATATAATATTTCAAATATT
TTTTTCAAAATAAAAGAATGTAGTATATAGCAATTGCTTTTCTGTAGTTTATAAGTGTGTATATTTTAAT
TTATAACTTTTCTAATATATGACCAAAATTTGTTGATGTGCAGAGAAAAAGAATGATAACTGGTCCACAA
TGGTGGGCAAGATGTAAACAGATGAACGTGCTTGATTCTTTCATTAATTACTACGATTCAGAAAAGCACG
CTGAGAATGCAGTTATCTTTCTTCACGGAAACGCTGCATCTTCATATTTGTGGAGACATGTTGTGCCTCA
CATTGAACCAGTGGC
